>Addgene plasmid #81566 | pDONR223_CTCF_p.R377H | addgene full sequence | sequence record 166921 | Addgene NGS Result
GGCAGTTCCCTACTCTCGCGTTAACGCTAGCATGGATGTTTTCCCAGTCACGACGTTGTAAAACGACGGC
CAGTCTTAAGCTCGGGCCCCAAATAATGATTTTATTTTGACTGATAGTGACCTGTTCGTTGCAACAAATT
GATGAGCAATGCTTTTTTATAATGCCAACTTTGTACAAAAAAGTTGGCACCATGGAAGGTGATGCAGTCG
AAGCCATTGTGGAGGAGTCCGAAACTTTTATTAAAGGAAAGGAGAGAAAGACTTACCAGAGACGCCGGGA
AGGGGGCCAGGAAGAAGATGCCTGCCACTTACCCCAGAACCAGACGGATGGGGGTGAGGTGGTCCAGGAT
GTCAACAGCAGTGTACAGATGGTGATGATGGAACAGCTGGACCCCACCCTTCTTCAGATGAAGACTGAAG
TAATGGAGGGCACAGTGGCTCCAGAAGCAGAGGCTGCTGTGGACGATACCCAGATTATAACTTTACAGGT
TGTAAATATGGAGGAACAGCCCATAAACATAGGAGAACTTCAGCTTGTTCAAGTACCTGTTCCTGTGACT
GTACCTGTTGCTACCACTTCAGTAGAAGAACTTCAGGGGGCTTATGAAAATGAAGTGTCTAAAGAGGGCC
TTGCGGAAAGTGAACCCATGATATGCCACACCCTACCTTTGCCTGAAGGGTTTCAGGTGGTTAAAGTGGG
GGCCAATGGAGAGGTGGAGACACTAGAACAAGGGGAACTTCCACCCCAGGAAGATCCTAGTTGGCAAAAA
GACCCAGACTATCAGCCACCAGCCAAAAAAACAAAGAAAACCAAAAAGAGCAAACTGCGTTATACAGAGG
AGGGCAAAGATGTAGATGTGTCTGTCTACGATTTTGAGGAAGAACAGCAGGAGGGTCTGCTATCAGAGGT
TAATGCAGAGAAAGTGGTTGGTAATATGAAGCCTCCAAAGCCAACAAAAATTAAAAAGAAAGGTGTAAAG
AAGACATTCCAGTGTGAGCTTTGCAGTTACACGTGTCCACGGCGTTCAAATTTGGATCGTCACATGAAAA
GCCACACTGATGAGAGACCACACAAGTGCCATCTCTGTGGCAGGGCATTCAGAACAGTCACCCTCCTGAG
GAATCACCTTAACACACACACAGGTACTCGTCCTCACAAGTGCCCAGACTGCGACATGGCCTTTGTGACC
AGTGGAGAATTGGTTCGGCATCGTCGTTACAAACACACCCACGAGAAGCCATTCAAGTGTTCCATGTGCG
ATTACGCCAGTGTAGAAGTCAGCAAATTAAAACGTCACATTCGCTCTCATACTGGAGAGCATCCGTTTCA
GTGCAGTTTGTGCAGTTATGCCAGCAGGGACACATACAAGCTGAAAAGGCACATGAGAACCCATTCAGGG
GAAAAGCCTTATGAATGTTATATTTGTCATGCTCGGTTTACCCAAAGTGGTACCATGAAGATGCACATTT
TACAGAAGCACACAGAAAATGTGGCCAAATTTCACTGTCCCCACTGTGACACAGTCATAGCCCGAAAAAG
TGATTTGGGTGTCCACTTGCGAAAGCAGCATTCCTATATTGAGCAAGGCAAGAAATGCCGTTACTGTGAT
GCTGTGTTTCATGAGCGCTATGCCCTCATCCAGCATCAGAAGTCACACAAGAATGAGAAGCGCTTTAAGT
GTGACCAGTGTGATTACGCTTGTAGACAGGAGAGGCACATGATCATGCACAAGCGCACCCACACCGGGGA
GAAGCCTTACGCCTGCAGCCACTGCGATAAGACCTTCCGCCAGAAGCAGCTTCTCGACATGCACTTCAAG
CGCTATCACGACCCCAACTTCGTCCCTGCGGCTTTTGTCTGTTCTAAGTGTGGGAAAACATTTACACGTC
GGAATACCATGGCAAGACATGCTGATAATTGTGCTGGCCCAGATGGCGTAGAGGGGGAAAATGGAGGAGA
AACGAAGAAGAGTAAACGTGGAAGAAAAAGAAAGATGCGCTCTAAGAAAGAAGATTCCTCTGACAGTGAA
AATGCTGAACCAGATCTGGACGACAATGAGGATGAGGAGGAGCCTGCCGTAGAAATTGAACCTGAGCCAG
AGCCTCAGCCTGTGACCCCAGCCCCACCACCCGCCAAGAAGCGGAGAGGACGACCCCCTGGCAGAACCAA
CCAGCCCAAACAGAACCAGCCAACAGCTATCATTCAGGTTGAAGACCAGAATACAGGTGCAATTGAGAAC
ATTATAGTTGAAGTAAAAAAAGAGCCAGATGCTGAGCCCGCAGAGGGAGAGGAAGAGGAGGCCCAGCCAG
CTGCCACAGATGCCCCCAACGGAGACCTCACGCCCGAGATGATCCTCAGCATGATGGACCGGTGATTGCC
AACTTTCTTGTACAAAGTTGGCATTATAAGAAAGCATTGCTTATCAATTTGTTGCAACGAACAGGTCACT
ATCAGTCAAAATAAAATCATTATTTGCCATCCAGCTGATATCCCCTATAGTGAGTCGTATTACATGGTCA
TAGCTGTTTCCTGGCAGCTCTGGCCCGTGTCTCAAAATCTCTGATGTTACATTGCACAAGATAAAAATAT
ATCATCATGCCTCCTCTAGACCAGCCAGGACAGAAATGCCTCGACTTCGCTGCTACCCAAGGTTGCCGGG
TGACGCACACCGTGGAAACGGATGAAGGCACGAACCCAGTGGACATAAGCCTGTTCGGTTCGTAAGCTGT
AATGCAAGTAGCGTATGCGCTCACGCAACTGGTCCAGAACCTTGACCGAACGCAGCGGTGGTAACGGCGC
AGTGGCGGTTTTCATGGCTTGTTATGACTGTTTTTTTGGGGTACAGTCTATGCCTCGGGCATCCAAGCAG
CAAGCGCGTTACGCCGTGGGTCGATGTTTGATGTTATGGAGCAGCAACGATGTTACGCAGCAGGGCAGTC
GCCCTAAAACAAAGTTAAACATTATGAGGGAAGCGGTGATCGCCGAAGTATCGACTCAACTATCAGAGGT
AGTTGGCGTCATCGAGCGCCATCTCGAACCGACGTTGCTGGCCGTACATTTGTACGGCTCCGCAGTGGAT
GGCGGCCTGAAGCCACACAGTGATATTGATTTGCTGGTTACGGTGACCGTAAGGCTTGATGAAACAACGC
GGCGAGCTTTGATCAACGACCTTTTGGAAACTTCGGCTTCCCCTGGAGAGAGCGAGATTCTCCGCGCTGT
AGAAGTCACCATTGTTGTGCACGACGACATCATTCCGTGGCGTTATCCAGCTAAGCGCGAACTGCAATTT
GGAGAATGGCAGCGCAATGACATTCTTGCAGGTATCTTCGAGCCAGCCACGATCGACATTGATCTGGCTA
TCTTGCTGACAAAAGCAAGAGAACATAGCGTTGCCTTGGTAGGTCCAGCGGCGGAGGAACTCTTTGATCC
GGTTCCTGAACAGGATCTATTTGAGGCGCTAAATGAAACCTTAACGCTATGGAACTCGCCGCCCGACTGG
GCTGGCGATGAGCGAAATGTAGTGCTTACGTTGTCCCGCATTTGGTACAGCGCAGTAACCGGCAAAATCG
CGCCGAAGGATGTCGCTGCCGACTGGGCAATGGAGCGCCTGCCGGCCCAGTATCAGCCCGTCATACTTGA
AGCTAGACAGGCTTATCTTGGACAAGAAGAAGATCGCTTGGCCTCGCGCGCAGATCAGTTGGAAGAATTT
GTCCACTACGTGAAAGGCGAGATCACCAAGGTAGTCGGCAAATAACCCTCGAGCCACCCATGACCAAAAT
CCCTTAACGTGAGTTACGCGTCGTTCCACTGAGCGTCAGACCCCGTAGAAAAGATCAAAGGATCTTCTTG
AGATCCTTTTTTTCTGCGCGTAATCTGCTGCTTGCAAACAAAAAAACCACCGCTACCAGCGGTGGTTTGT
TTGCCGGATCAAGAGCTACCAACTCTTTTTCCGAAGGTAACTGGCTTCAGCAGAGCGCAGATACCAAATA
CTGTTCTTCTAGTGTAGCCGTAGTTAGGCCACCACTTCAAGAACTCTGTAGCACCGCCTACATACCTCGC
TCTGCTAATCCTGTTACCAGTGGCTGCTGCCAGTGGCGATAAGTCGTGTCTTACCGGGTTGGACTCAAGA
CGATAGTTACCGGATAAGGCGCAGCGGTCGGGCTGAACGGGGGGTTCGTGCACACAGCCCAGCTTGGAGC
GAACGACCTACACCGAACTGAGATACCTACAGCGTGAGCTATGAGAAAGCGCCACGCTTCCCGAAGGGAG
AAAGGCGGACAGGTATCCGGTAAGCGGCAGGGTCGGAACAGGAGAGCGCACGAGGGAGCTTCCAGGGGGA
AACGCCTGGTATCTTTATAGTCCTGTCGGGTTTCGCCACCTCTGACTTGAGCGTCGATTTTTGTGATGCT
CGTCAGGGGGGCGGAGCCTATGGAAAAACGCCAGCAACGCGGCCTTTTTACGGTTCCTGGCCTTTTGCTG
GCCTTTTGCTCACATGTTCTTTCCTGCGTTATCCCCTGATTCTGTGGATAACCGTATTACCGCCTTTGAG
TGAGCTGATACCGCTCGCCGCAGCCGAACGACCGAGCGCAGCGAGTCAGTGAGCGAGGAAGCGGAAGAGC
GCCCAATACGCAAACCGCCTCTCCCCGCGCGTTGGCCGATTCATTAATGCAGCTGGCACGACAGGTTTCC
CGACTGGAAAGCGGGCAGTGAGCGCAACGCAATTAATACGCGTACCGCTAGCCAGGAAGAGTTTGTAGAA
ACGCAAAAAGGCCATCCGTCAGGATGGCCTTCTGCTTAGTTTGATGCCTGGCAGTTTATGGCGGGCGTCC
TGCCCGCCACCCTCCGGGCCGTTGCTTCACAACGTTCAAATCCGCTCCCGGCGGATTTGTCCTACTCAGG
AGAGCGTTCACCGACAAACAACAGATAAAACGAAAGGCCCAGTCTTCCGACTGAGCCTTTCGTTTTATTT
GATGCCT
Features (pLannotate 1.2.2; 12 found; start..end, strand, type, name):
     38..74      -  CDS            lacZα (fragment): LacZα fragment of β-galactosidase; lacZ fragment
     91..186     +  protein_bind   attL3: mutant version of attL; recombination site for the Gateway® LR reaction LR Clonase™
    192..2372    +  CDS            CTCF: CTCF_HUMAN - Experimental evidence at protein level: Swiss-Prot protein existence level 1. Chromatin binding factor that binds to DNA sequence specific sites. Involved in transcriptional regulation by binding to chromatin insulators and preventing interaction between promoter and nearby enhancers and silencers. Acts as transcriptional repressor binding to promoters of vertebrate MYC gene and BAG1 gene. Also binds to the PLK and PIM1 promoters. Acts as a transcriptional activator of APP. Regulates APOA1/C3/A4/A5 gene cluster and controls MHC class II gene expression. Plays an essential role in
   2380..2475    -  protein_bind   attL3: mutant version of attL; recombination site for the Gateway® LR reaction LR Clonase™
   2494..2512    -  promoter       T7 promoter: promoter for bacteriophage T7 RNA polymerase
   2702..2725    +  promoter       Pc promoter (fragment): intI1 (promoter lies within the coding sequence); class 1 integron promoter
   2901..2957    +  CDS            GmR (fragment): gentamycin acetyltransferase; aacC1; confers resistance to gentamycin
   2964..3755    +  CDS            SmR: aminoglycoside adenylyltransferase (Murphy, 1985); aadA; confers resistance to spectinomycin and streptomycin
   3848..4436    +  rep_origin     ori: high-copy-number ColE1/pMB1/pBR322/pUC origin of replication
   4619..4711    +  CDS            lacI (fragment): lac repressor; lacI; The lac repressor binds to the lac operator to inhibit transcription in E. coli. This inhibition can be relieved by adding lactose or isopropyl-β-D-thiogalactopyranoside (IPTG).
   4766..4793    -  terminator     rrnB T2 terminator: transcription terminator T2 from the E. coli rrnB gene
   4925..4968    +  terminator     rrnB T1 terminator: Escherichia coli rrnB; transcription terminator T1 from the E. coli rrnB gene
