[The description below was written by a language model from this plasmid's Addgene catalogue record and pLannotate feature annotations shown in this document.]
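Description:
pDONR223_CTCF_p.R377H is a Gateway entry clone built on the Invitrogen pDONR223 backbone and carrying the human CTCF open reading frame with the missense substitution R377H. It belongs to the Target Accelerator Plasmid Collection, a set of cancer-associated variant alleles assembled for systematic functional testing. The plasmid is propagated in E. coli from a high-copy ColE1/pUC-type origin and selected with spectinomycin through the aadA (SmR) aminoglycoside adenylyltransferase gene. This gene sits downstream of a fragment of the class 1 integron Pc promoter and a remnant of a gentamicin resistance gene. The full sequence record is about 5 kb, consistent with the stated 2.8 kb backbone plus the roughly 2.2 kb coding sequence.

The CTCF coding sequence is flanked on both sides by attL recombination sites. The automated annotation labels both as an attL3 variant, but either way they are the sites recognised by LR Clonase for transfer of the insert into attR-containing destination vectors. No promoter drives the insert, so the plasmid is a shuttle and archival clone rather than an expression construct. A T7 promoter lies just outside the downstream attL site, facing back toward the insert. rrnB T1 and T2 terminators lie upstream of the cassette, where they can shield it from read-through transcription, and short lacZα and lacI fragments are backbone remnants. The clone is in the "closed" configuration, with a stop codon directly after the ORF, so it suits native or N-terminally tagged expression but not C-terminal fusions. CTCF is a sequence-specific chromatin-binding factor involved in insulator function and transcriptional regulation. The typical use is to move this mutant allele into expression vectors so its effects can be compared with wild-type CTCF.
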