Addgene plasmid #81566: pDONR223_CTCF_p.R377H
Purpose: Gateway Donor vector containing CTCF , part of the Target Accelerator Plasmid Collection.
Depositing lab: Jesse Boehm & William Hahn & David Root. Depositing organization: Broad Institute. Publication: Systematic Functional Interrogation of Rare Cancer Variants Identifies Oncogenic Alleles. Kim E, Ilic N, Shrestha Y, Zou L, Kamburov A, Zhu C, Yang X, Lubonja R, Tran N, Nguyen C, Lawrence MS, Piccioni F, Bagul M, Doench JG, Chouinard CR, Wu X, Hogstrom L, Natoli T, Tamayo P, Horn H, Corsello SM, Lage K, Root DE, Subramanian A, Golub TR, Getz G, Boehm JS, Hahn WC. Cancer Discov. 2016 Jul;6(7):714-26. doi: 10.1158/2159-8290.CD-16-0160. Epub 2016 May 4. PubMed 27147599.
Backbone
  Vector backbone: pDONR223
  Backbone manufacturer: Invitrogen
  Backbone size w/o insert (bp): 2790
  Vector type: Gateway Entry vector
Growth in bacteria
  Bacterial resistance: Spectinomycin, 50 μg/mL
  Growth temperature: 37°C
  Growth strain: DH5alpha
  Copy number: High Copy
Gene/Insert
  Gene/Insert name: CTCF
  Species: H. sapiens (human)
  Mutation: R377H
  GenBank ID: NM_006565.3
  Entrez Gene: CTCF (a.k.a. CFAP108, FAP108, MRD21)
  Promoter: None
  Cloning method: Gateway Cloning
  Sequencing primers: 5′ M13pUC-fwd; 3′ M13-Rev
Terms and licenses: Academic/Nonprofit Terms; Industry Terms: Not Available to Industry
Depositor comments: Closed state: stop codon immediately follows insert
How to cite: pDONR223_CTCF_p.R377H was a gift from Jesse Boehm & William Hahn & David Root (Addgene plasmid # 81566 ; http://n2t.net/addgene:81566 ; RRID:Addgene_81566)
