>Addgene plasmid #81566 | pDONR223_CTCF_p.R377H | depositor partial sequence | sequence record 154885 | Insert sequence
ATGGAAGGTGATGCAGTCGAAGCCATTGTGGAGGAGTCCGAAACTTTTATTAAAGGAAAGGAGAGAAAGA
CTTACCAGAGACGCCGGGAAGGGGGCCAGGAAGAAGATGCCTGCCACTTACCCCAGAACCAGACGGATGG
GGGTGAGGTGGTCCAGGATGTCAACAGCAGTGTACAGATGGTGATGATGGAACAGCTGGACCCCACCCTT
CTTCAGATGAAGACTGAAGTAATGGAGGGCACAGTGGCTCCAGAAGCAGAGGCTGCTGTGGACGATACCC
AGATTATAACTTTACAGGTTGTAAATATGGAGGAACAGCCCATAAACATAGGAGAACTTCAGCTTGTTCA
AGTACCTGTTCCTGTGACTGTACCTGTTGCTACCACTTCAGTAGAAGAACTTCAGGGGGCTTATGAAAAT
GAAGTGTCTAAAGAGGGCCTTGCGGAAAGTGAACCCATGATATGCCACACCCTACCTTTGCCTGAAGGGT
TTCAGGTGGTTAAAGTGGGGGCCAATGGAGAGGTGGAGACACTAGAACAAGGGGAACTTCCACCCCAGGA
AGATCCTAGTTGGCAAAAAGACCCAGACTATCAGCCACCAGCCAAAAAAACAAAGAAAACCAAAAAGAGC
AAACTGCGTTATACAGAGGAGGGCAAAGATGTAGATGTGTCTGTCTACGATTTTGAGGAAGAACAGCAGG
AGGGTCTGCTATCAGAGGTTAATGCAGAGAAAGTGGTTGGTAATATGAAGCCTCCAAAGCCAACAAAAAT
TAAAAAGAAAGGTGTAAAGAAGACATTCCAGTGTGAGCTTTGCAGTTACACGTGTCCACGGCGTTCAAAT
TTGGATCGTCACATGAAAAGCCACACTGATGAGAGACCACACAAGTGCCATCTCTGTGGCAGGGCATTCA
GAACAGTCACCCTCCTGAGGATCACCTTAACACACACACAGGTACTCGTCCTCACAAGTGCCCAGACTGC
GACATGGCCTTTGTGACCAGTGGAGAATTGGTTCGGCATCGTCGTTACAAACACACCCACGAGAAGCCAT
TCAAGTGTTCCATGTGCGATTACGCCAGTGTAGAAGTCAGCAAATTAAAACGTCACATTCGCTCTCATAC
TGGAGAGCATCCGTTTCAGTGCAGTTTGTGCAGTTATGCCAGCAGGGACACATACAAGCTGAAAAGGCAC
ATGAGAACCCATTCAGGGGAAAAGCCTTATGAATGTTATATTTGTCATGCTCGGTTTACCCAAAGTGGTA
CCATGAAGATGCACATTTTACAGAAGCACACAGAAAATGTGGCCAAATTTCACTGTCCCCACTGTGACAC
AGTCATAGCCCGAAAAAGTGATTTGGGTGTCCACTTGCGAAAGCAGCATTCCTATATTGAGCAAGGCAAG
AAATGCCGTTACTGTGATGCTGTGTTTCATGAGCGCTATGCCCTCATCCAGCATCAGAAGTCACACAAGA
ATGAGAAGCGCTTTAAGTGTGACCAGTGTGATTACGCTTGTAGACAGGAGAGGCACATGATCATGCACAA
GCGCACCCACACCGGGGAGAAGCCTTACGCCTGCAGCCACTGCGATAAGACCTTCCGCCAGAAGCAGCTT
CTCGACATGCACTTCAAGCGCTATCACGACCCCAACTTCGTCCCTGCGGCTTTTGTCTGTTCTAAGTGTG
GGAAAACATTTACACGTCGGAATACCATGGCAAGACATGCTGATAATTGTGCTGGCCCAGATGGCGTAGA
GGGGGAAAATGGAGGAGAAACGAAGAAGAGTAAACGTGGAAGAAAAAGAAAGATGCGCTCTAAGAAAGAA
GATTCCTCTGACAGTGAAAATGCTGAACCAGATCTGGACGACAATGAGGATGAGGAGGAGCCTGCCGTAG
AAATTGAACCTGAGCCAGAGCCTCAGCCTGTGACCCCAGCCCCACCACCCGCCAAGAAGCGGAGAGGACG
ACCCCCTGGCAGAACCAACCAGCCCAAACAGAACCAGCCAACAGCTATCATTCAGGTTGAAGACCAGAAT
ACAGGTGCAATTGAGAACATTATAGTTGAAGTAAAAAAAGAGCCAGATGCTGAGCCCGCAGAGGGAGAGG
AAGAGGAGGCCCAGCCAGCTGCCACAGATGCCCCCAACGGAGACCTCACGCCCGAGATGATCCTCAGCAT
GATGGACCGG
